>Addgene plasmid #80591 | TR-GFP | depositor full sequence | sequence record 151865 | TR-GFP sequence 5927 bps
CGGGCTGTAATTAGCTGAGCAAGAGGTAAGGGTTTAAGGGATGGTTGGTTGGTGGGGTATTAATGTTTAA
TTACCTGGAGCACCTGCCTGAAATCACTTTTTTTCAGGTTGGACCGGTCGCCACCATGGTGAGCAAGGGC
GAGGAGCTGTTCACCGGGGTGGTGCCCATCCTGGTCGAGCTGGACGGCGACGTAAACGGCCACAAGTTCA
GCGTGTCCGGCGAGGGCGAGGGCGATGCCACCTACGGCAAGCTGACCCTGAAGTTCATCTGCACCACCGG
CAAGCTGCCCGTGCCCTGGCCCACCCTCGTGACCACCCTGACCTACGGCGTGCAGTGCTTCAGCCGCTAC
CCCGACCACATGAAGCAGCACGACTTCTTCAAGTCCGCCATGCCCGAAGGCTACGTCCAGGAGCGCACCA
TCTTCTTCAAGGACGACGGCAACTACAAGACCCGCGCCGAGGTGAAGTTCGAGGGCGACACCCTGGTGAA
CCGCATCGAGCTGAAGGGCATCGACTTCAAGGAGGACGGCAACATCCTGGGGCACAAGCTGGAGTACAAC
TACAACAGCCACAACGTCTATATCATGGCCGACAAGCAGAAGAACGGCATCAAGGTGAACTTCAAGATCC
GCCACAACATCGAGGACGGCAGCGTGCAGCTCGCCGACCACTACCAGCAGAACACCCCCATCGGCGACGG
CCCCGTGCTGCTGCCCGACAACCACTACCTGAGCACCCAGTCCGCCCTGAGCAAAGACCCCAACGAGAAG
CGCGATCACATGGTCCTGCTGGAGTTCGTGACCGCCGCCGGGATCACTCTCGGCATGGACGAGCTGTACA
AGTAACTCGAGCGGCCGCTTCGAGCAGACATGATAAGATACATTGATGAGTTTGGACAAACCACAACTAG
AATGCAGTGAAAAAAATGCTTTATTTGTGAAATTTGTGATGCTATTGCTTTATTTGTAACCATTATAAGC
TGCAATAAACAAGTTAACAACAACAATTGCATTCATTTTATGTTTCAGGTTCAGGGGGAGATGTGGGAGG
TTTTTTAAAGCAAGTAAAACCTCTACAAATGTGGTAAAATCGATAAGGATCTAGGAACCCCTAGTGATGG
AGTTGGCCACTCCCTCTCTGCGCGCTCGCTCGCTCACTGAGGCCGCCCGGGCAAAGCCCGGGCGTCGGGC
GACCTTTGGTCGCCCGGCCTCAGTGAGCGAGCGAGCGCGCAGAGAGGGAGTGGCCAACCCCCCCCCCCCC
CCCCCTGCAGCCTGGCGTAATAGCGAAGAGGCCCGCACCGATCGCCCTTCCCAACAGTTGCGTAGCCTGA
ATGGCGAATGGCGCG
[124 nt withheld, positions 1346-1469]
C
[91 nt withheld, positions 1471-1561]
A
[49 nt withheld, positions 1563-1611]
CCTTTGACGTTGGAGTCCACGTTCTTT
[37 nt withheld, positions 1639-1675]
ACCCTATCTCGGTCTATTCTTTTGATTTATAAGGGATTTTGCCGATTTCGGCCTATTGGTTAAAAAATGA
GCTGATTTAACAAAAATTTAACGCGAATTTTAACAAAATATTAACGTTTACAATTTCCTGATGCGCTATT
TTCTCCTTACGCATCTGTGCGGTATTTCACACCGCATATGGTGCACTCTCAGTACAATCTGCTCTGATGC
CGCATAGTTAAGCCAGCCCCGACACCCGCCAACACCCGCTGACGCGCCCTGACGGGCTTGTCTGCTCCCG
GCATCCGCTTACAGACAAGCTGTGACCGTCTCCGGGAGCTGCATGTGTCAGAGGTTTTCACCGTCATCAC
CGAAACGCGCGAGACGAAAGGGCCTCGTGATACGCCTATTTTTATAGGTTAATGTCATGATAATAATGGT
TTCTTAGACGTCAGGTGGCACTTTTCGGGGAAATGTGCGCGGAACCCCTATTTGTTTATTTTTCTAAATA
CTTTCAAATATGTATCCGCTCATGAGACAATAACCCTGATAAATGCTTCAATAATATTGAAAAAGGAAGA
GTATGAGTATTCAACATTTCCGTGTCGCCCTTATTCCCTTTTTTGCGGCATTTTGCCTTCCTGTTTTTGC
TCACCCAGAAACGCTGGTGAAAGTAAAAGATGCTGAAGATCAGTTGGGTGCACGAGTGGGTTACATCGAA
CTGGATCTCAACAGCGGTAAGATCCTTGAGAGTTTTCGCCCCGAAGAACGTTTTCCAATGATGAGCACTT
TTAAAGTTCTGCTATGTGGCGCGGTATTATCCCGTATTGACGCCGGGCAAGAGCAACTCGGTCGCCGCAT
ACACTATTCTCAGAATGACTTGGTTGAGTACTCACCAGTCACAGAAAAGCATCTTACGGATGGCATGACA
GTAAGAGAATTATGCAGTGCTGCCATAACCATGAGTGATAACACTGCGGCCAACTTACTTCTGACAACGA
TCGGAGGACCGAAGGAGCTAACCGCTTTTTTGCACAACATGGGGGATCATGTAACTCGCCTTGATCGTTG
GGAACCGGAGCTGAATGAAGCCATACCAAACGACGAGCGTGACACCACGATGCCTGTAGCAATGGCAACA
ACGTTGCGCAAACTATTAACTGGCGAACTACTTACTCTAGCTTCCCGGCAACAATTAATAGACTGGATGG
AGGCGGATAAAGTTGCAGGACCACTTCTGCGCTCGGCCCTTCCGGCTGGCTGGTTTATTGCGGATAAATC
TGGAGCCGGTGAGCGTGGGTCTCGCGGTATCATTGCAGCACTGGGGCCAGATGGTAAGCCCTCCCGTATC
GTAGTTATCTACACGACGGGGAGTCAGGCAACTATGGATGAACGAAATAGACAGATCGCTGAGATAGGTG
CCTCACTGATTAAGCATTGGTAACTGTCAGACCAAGTTTACTCATATATACTTTAGATTGATTTAAAACT
TCATTTTTAATTTAAAAGGATCTAGGTGAAGATCCTTTTTGATAATCTCATGACCAAAATCCCTTAACGT
GAGTTTTCGTTCCACTGAGCGTCAGACCCCGTAGAAAAGATCAAAGGATCTTCTTGAGATCCTTTTTTTC
TGCGCGTAATCTGCTGCTTGCAAACAAAAAAACCACCGCTACCAGCGGTGGTTTGTTTGCCGGATCAAGA
GCTACCAACTCTTTTTCCGAAGGTAACTGGCTTCAGCAGAGCGCAGATACCAAATACTGTCCTTCTAGTG
TAGCCGTAGTTAGGCCACCACTTCAAGAACTCTGTAGCACCGCCTACATACCTCGCTCTGCTAATCCTGT
TACCAGTGGCTGCTGCCAGTGGCGATAAGTCGTGTCTTACCGGGTTGGACTCAAGACGATAGTTACCGGA
TAAGGCGCAGCGGTCGGGCTGAACGGGGGGTTCGTGCACACAGCCCAGCTTGGAGCGAACGACCTACACC
GAACTGAGATACCTACAGCGTGAGCATTGAGAAAGCGCCACGCTTCCCGAAGGGAGAAAGGCGGACAGGT
ATCCGGTAAGCGGCAGGGTCGGAACAGGAGAGCGCACGAGGGAGCTTCCAGGGGGAAACGCCTGGTATCT
TTATAGTCCTGTCGGGTTTCGCCACCTCTGACTTGAGCGTCGATTTTTGTGATGCTCGTCAGGGGGGCGG
AGCCTATGGAAAAACGCCAGCAACGCGGCCTTTTTACGGTTCCTGGCCTTTTGCTGGCCTTTTGCTCACA
TGTTCTTTCCTGCGTTATCCCCTGATTCTGTGGATAACCGTATTACCGCCTTTGAGTGAGCTGATACCGC
TGGGGGGGGGGGGGGGGGTTGGCCACTCCCTCTCTGCGCGCTCGCTCGCTCACTGAGGCCGGGCGACCAA
AGGTCGCCCGACGCCCGGGCTTTGCCCGGGCGGCCTCAGTGAGCGAGCGAGCGCGCAGAGAGGGAGTGGC
CAACTCCATCACTAGGGGTTCCTAGATCTTCAATATTGGCCATTAGCCATATTATTCATTGGTTATATAG
CATAAATCAATATTGGATATTGGCCATTGCATACGTTGTATCTATATCATAATATGTACATTTATATTGG
CTCATGTCCAATATGACCGCCATGTTGGCATTGATTATTGACTAGTTATTAATAGTAATCAATTACGGGG
TCATTAGTTCATAGCCCATATATGGAGTTCCGCGTTACATAACTTACGGTAAATGGCCCGCCTGGCTGAC
CGCCCAACGACCCCCGCCCATTGACGTCAATAATGACGTATGTTCCCATAGTAACGCCAATAGGGACTTT
CCATTGACGTCAATGGGTGGAGTATTTACGGTAAACTGCCCACTTGGCAGTACATCAAGTGTATCATATG
CCAAGTCCGCCCCCTATTGACGTCAATGACGGTAAATGGCCCGCCTGGCATTATGCCCAGTACATGACCT
TACGGGACTTTCCTACTTGGCAGTACATCTACGTATTAGTCATCGCTATTACCATGGTCGAGGTGAGCCC
CACGTTCTGCTTCACTCTCCCCATCTCCCCCCCCTCCCCACCCCCAATTTTGTATTTATTTATTTTTTAA
TTATTTTGTGCAGCGATGGGGGCGGGGGGGGGGGGGGGGCGCGCGCCAGGCGGGGCGGGGCGGGGCGAGG
GGCGGGGCGGGGCGAGGCGGAGAGGTGCGGCGGCAGCCAATCAGAGCGGCGCGCTCCGAAAGTTTCCTTT
TATGGCGAGGCGGCGGCGGCGGCGGCCCTATAAAAAGCGAAGCGCGCGGCGGGCGGGAGTCGCTGCGACG
CTGCCTTCGCCCCGTGCCCCGCTCCGCCGCCGCCTCGCGCCGCCCGCCCCGGCTCTGACTGACCGCGTTA
CTCCCACAGGTGAGCGGGCGGGACGGCCCTTCTCCTCCGGGCTGTAATTAGCGCTTGGTTTAATGACGGC
TTGTTTCTTTTCTGTGGCTGCGTGAAAGCCTTGAGGGGCTCCGGGAGGGCCCTTTGTGCGGGGGGGAGCG
GCTCGGGGGGTGCGTGCGTGTGTGTGTGCGTGGGGAGCGCCGCGTGCGGCCCGCGCTGCCCGGCGGCTGT
GAGCGCTGCGGGCGCGGCGCGGGGCTTTGTGCGCTCCGCAGTGTGCGCGAGGGGAGCGCGGCCGGGGGCG
GTGCCCCGCGGTGCGGGGGGGGCTGCGAGGGGAACAAAGGCTGCGTGCGGGGTGTGTGCGTGGGGGGGTG
AGCAGGGGGTATGGGCGCGGCGGTCGGGCTGTAACCCCCCCCTGCACCCCCCTCCCCGAGTTGCTGAGCA
CGGCCCGGCTTCGGGTGCGGGGCTCCGTACGGGGCGTGGCGCGGGGCTCGCCGTGCCGGGCGGGGGGTGG
CGGCAGGTGGGGGTGCCGGGCGGGGCGGGGCCGCCTCGGGCCGGGGAGGGCTCGGGGGAGGGGCGCGGCG
GCCCCCGGAGCGCCGGCGGCTGTCGAGGCGCGGCGAGCCGCAGCCATTGCCTTTTATGGTAATCGTGCGA
GAGGGCGCAGGGACTTACTTTGTCCCAAATCTGTGCGGAGCCGAAATCTGGGAGGCGCCGCCGCACCCCC
TCTAGCGGGCGCGGGGCGAAGCGGTGCGGCGCCGGCAGGAAGGAAATGGGCGGGGAGGGCCTTCGTGCGT
CGCCGCGCCGCCGTCCCCTTCTCCCTCTCCAGCCTCGGGGCTGTCCGCGGGGGGACGGCTGCCTTCGGGG
GGGACGGGGCAGGGCGGGGTTCGGCTTCTGGCGTGTGACCGGCGGCTCTAGA
Features (pLannotate 1.2.2; 16 found; start..end, strand, type, name):
      1..107     +  intron         hybrid intron (fragment): hybrid between chicken β-actin (CBA) and minute virus of mice (MMV) introns (Gray et al., 2011)
    126..845     +  CDS            EGFP: the original enhanced GFP (Yang et al., 1996) mammalian codon-optimized
    874..995     -  polyA_signal   SV40 poly(A) signal: SV40 polyadenylation signal
   1018..1086    -  CDS            large T antigen (fragment): large T antigen from SV40 (simian virus 40)
   1138..1248    -  repeat_region  AAV2 ITR (fragment): inverted terminal repeat of adeno-associated virus serotype 2 inverted
   1272..1338    +  CDS            lacZα (fragment): LacZα fragment of β-galactosidase; lacZ fragment
   1346..1801    +  rep_origin     f1 ori (sequence partly withheld): f1 bacteriophage origin of replication; arrow indicates direction of (+) strand synthesis
   1802..1901    -  misc_feature   bom (fragment): basis of mobility region from pBR322
   2003..2038    -  CDS            rop (fragment): Rop protein, which maintains plasmids at low copy number; rop
   2174..2237    +  promoter       AmpR promoter: bla
   2238..3098    +  CDS            AmpR: β-lactamase; bla; confers resistance to ampicillin, carbenicillin, and related antibiotics
   3269..3857    +  rep_origin     ori: high-copy-number ColE1/pMB1/pBR322/pUC origin of replication
   4003..4113    +  repeat_region  AAV2 ITR (fragment): inverted terminal repeat of adeno-associated virus serotype 2 inverted
   4294..4671    +  enhancer       CMV enhancer: human cytomegalovirus immediate early enhancer
   4673..4950    +  promoter       chicken β-actin promoter: No description available
   4951..5927    +  intron         chimeric intron: chimera between introns from chicken β-actin and rabbit β-globin
