[The description below was written by a language model from this plasmid's Addgene catalogue record and pLannotate feature annotations shown in this document.]
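Description:
TR-GFP is a 5.9 kb AAV transfer (cis) plasmid for mammalian expression of green fluorescent protein, built on an AAV ITR backbone so that the expression cassette can be packaged into recombinant adeno-associated virus. It is maintained in E. coli through a high-copy ColE1/pUC-type origin and selected with ampicillin via the β-lactamase gene and its native promoter. The backbone also carries an f1 phage origin and remnants of older cloning vectors (fragments of lacZα, bom and rop) that have no functional role here.

The payload is a 720 bp EGFP coding sequence, the mammalian codon-optimized enhanced GFP, inserted between XbaI and NotI sites that remain intact. Expression is driven by the CBA promoter arrangement: the human CMV immediate-early enhancer, followed by the chicken β-actin promoter and a chimeric intron derived from chicken β-actin, a combination that gives strong, broadly active transcription in mammalian cells. Transcripts are terminated by an SV40 polyadenylation signal, next to which a small piece of SV40 large T antigen sequence is annotated. The cassette is flanked by AAV2 inverted terminal repeats, the cis elements needed for replication and encapsidation of the vector genome when Rep, Cap and helper functions are supplied in trans. Both ITRs are annotated only as fragments, and the repository notes that the 5′ ITR appears to be missing or a variant, which could affect packaging behaviour.

The record supports its use as a GFP reporter, either by direct transfection or after packaging into AAV. It was deposited with a study on controlling mRNA stability and translation with the CRISPR endoribonuclease Csy4, although its specific role there is not stated.
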