Addgene plasmid #80591: TR-GFP
Purpose: Expresses GFP from the CBA promoter. Cloned into an Adeno-Associated Virus backbone for packaging into AAV.
Depositing lab: Aravind Asokan. Depositing organization: University of North Carolina at Chapel Hill. Publication: Controlling mRNA stability and translation with the CRISPR endoribonuclease Csy4. Borchardt EK, Vandoros LA, Huang M, Lackey PE, Marzluff WF, Asokan A. RNA. 2015 Nov;21(11):1921-30. doi: 10.1261/rna.051227.115. Epub 2015 Sep 9. PubMed 26354771.
Backbone
  Vector backbone: AAV ITR backbone
  Backbone size w/o insert (bp): 5207
  Total vector size (bp): 5927
  Vector type: Mammalian Expression, AAV
Growth in bacteria
  Bacterial resistance: Ampicillin, 100 μg/mL
  Growth temperature: 37°C
  Growth strain: NEB Stable
  Copy number: Unknown
  Growth instructions: Note: The 5' ITR appears to be missing or a variant.
Gene/Insert
  Gene/Insert name: GFP
  Insert size (bp): 720
  Promoter: CBA
  Cloning method: Restriction Enzyme; 5′ cloning site XbaI (not destroyed); 3′ cloning site NotI (not destroyed)
  Sequencing primers: 5′ caaatctgtgcggagccgaaatctgggagg
Terms and licenses: Academic/Nonprofit Terms; Industry Terms: Not Available to Industry
How to cite: TR-GFP was a gift from Aravind Asokan (Addgene plasmid # 80591 ; http://n2t.net/addgene:80591 ; RRID:Addgene_80591)
