>Addgene plasmid #80591 | TR-GFP | addgene partial sequence | sequence record 161516 | pCAGGS5 5'-ggttcggcttctggcgtgtgacc-3'
GTAATTAGCTGAGCAAGAGGTAAGGGTTTAAGGGATGGTTGGTTGGTGGGGTATTAATGTTTAATTACCT
GGAGCACCTGCCTGAAATCACTTTTTTTCAGGTTGGACCGGTCGCCACCATGGTGAGCAAGGGCGAGGAG
CTGTTCACCGGGGTGGTGCCCATCCTGGTCGAGCTGGACGGCGACGTAAACGGCCACAAGTTCAGCGTGT
CCGGCGAGGGCGAGGGCGATGCCACCTACGGCAAGCTGACCCTGAAGTTCATCTGCACCACCGGCAAGCT
GCCCGTGCCCTGGCCCACCCTCGTGACCACCCTGACCTACGGCGTGCAGTGCTTCAGCCGCTACCCCGAC
CACATGAAGCAGCACGACTTCTTCAAGTCCGCCATGCCCGAAGGCTACGTCCAGGAGCGCACCATCTTCT
TCAAGGACGACGGCAACTACAAGACCCGCGCCGAGGTGAAGTTCGAGGGCGACACCCTGGTGAACCGCAT
CGAGCTGAAGGGCATCGACTTCAAGGAGGACGGCAACATCCTGGGGCACAAGCTGGAGTACAACTACAAC
AGCCACAACGTCTATATCATGGCCGACAAGCAGAAGAACGGCATCAAGGTGAACTTCAAGATCCGCCACA
ACATCGAGGACGGCAGCGTGCAGCTCGCCGACCACTACCAGCAGAACACCCCCATCGGCGACGGCCCCGT
GCTGCTGCCCGACAACCACTACCTGAGCACCCAGTCCGCCCTGAGCAAAGACCCCAACGAGAAGCGCGAT
CACATGGTCCTGCTGGAGTTCGTGACCGCCGCCGGGATCACTCTCGGCATGGACGAGCTGTACAAGTAAC
TCGAGCGGCCGCTTCGAGCAGACATGATAAGATACATTGATGAGTTTGGACAAACCACAACTAGAATGCA
GTGAAAAAAATGCTTTATTTGTGAAATTTGTGATGCTATTGCTTTATTTGTAACCATTATAAGCTGCAAT
AAACAAGTTAAC
