>Addgene plasmid #80591 | TR-GFP | addgene partial sequence | sequence record 161518 | EBV-rev 5'-GTGGTTTGTCCAAACTCATC-3'
CCAGCAGGACCATGTGATCGCGCTTCTCGTTGGGGTCTTTGCTCAGGGCGGACTGGGTGCTCAGGTAGTG
GTTGTCGGGCAGCAGCACGGGGCCGTCGCCGATGGGGGTGTTCTGCTGGTAGTGGTCGGCGAGCTGCACG
CTGCCGTCCTCGATGTTGTGGCGGATCTTGAAGTTCACCTTGATGCCGTTCTTCTGCTTGTCGGCCATGA
TATAGACGTTGTGGCTGTTGTAGTTGTACTCCAGCTTGTGCCCCAGGATGTTGCCGTCCTCCTTGAAGTC
GATGCCCTTCAGCTCGATGCGGTTCACCAGGGTGTCGCCCTCGAACTTCACCTCGGCGCGGGTCTTGTAG
TTGCCGTCGTCCTTGAAGAAGATGGTGCGCTCCTGGACGTAGCCTTCGGGCATGGCGGACTTGAAGAAGT
CGTGCTGCTTCATGTGGTCGGGGTAGCGGCTGAAGCACTGCACGCCGTAGGTCAGGGTGGTCACGAGGGT
GGGCCAGGGCACGGGCAGCTTGCCGGTGGTGCAGATGAACTTCAGGGTCAGCTTGCCGTAGGTGGCATCG
CCCTCGCCCTCGCCGGACACGCTGAACTTGTGGCCGTTTACGTCGCCGTCCAGCTCGACCAGGATGGGCA
CCACCCCGGTGAACAGCTCCTCGCCCTTGCTCACCATGGTGGCGACCGGTCCAACCTGAAAAAAAGTGAT
TTCAGGCAGGTGCTCCAGGTAATTAAACATTAATACCCCACCAACCAACCATCCCTTAAACCCTTACCTC
TTGCTCAGCTAA
